Addgene plasmid #68739: pGL4.26-SS-140
Purpose: ZF1 Op -- GFP
Depositing lab: James Collins. Depositing organization: Massachusetts Institute of Technology. Publication: DNA sense-and-respond protein modules for mammalian cells. Slomovic S, Collins JJ. Nat Methods. 2015 Sep 21. doi: 10.1038/nmeth.3585. PubMed 26389572.
Backbone
  Vector backbone: pGL4.26 luc2/minp/hygro
  Backbone manufacturer: Promega
  Backbone size w/o insert (bp): 4917
  Total vector size (bp): 4928
  Modifications to backbone: GFP instead of Luc
  Vector type: Mammalian Expression
  Selectable markers: Hygromycin
Growth in bacteria
  Bacterial resistance: Ampicillin, 100 μg/mL
  Growth temperature: 37°C
  Growth strain: DH5alpha
  Copy number: High Copy
Gene/Insert
  Gene/Insert name: ZF1 Op
  Species: Synthetic
  Insert size (bp): 11
Terms and licenses: Academic/Nonprofit Terms; Industry Terms: Not Available to Industry
How to cite: pGL4.26-SS-140 was a gift from James Collins (Addgene plasmid # 68739 ; http://n2t.net/addgene:68739 ; RRID:Addgene_68739)
