[The description below was written by a language model from this plasmid's Addgene catalogue record and pLannotate feature annotations shown in this document.]
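Description:
pGL4.26-SS-140 is a mammalian reporter plasmid built on Promega's pGL4.26 (luc2/minP/Hygro) backbone, in which the luciferase gene has been replaced by GFP and a short synthetic zinc-finger operator, ZF1 Op (11 bp), has been added. The whole construct is 4,928 bp. It is propagated in E. coli as a high-copy plasmid through a ColE1/pUC-type origin and selected with ampicillin via the β-lactamase gene. For mammalian cells it carries a hygromycin B phosphotransferase cassette driven by the SV40 enhancer/early promoter and terminated by a synthetic poly(A) signal, which allows selection of stable transfectants.

The reporter unit consists of the minP minimal TATA-box promoter, which has low basal activity on its own, followed by a mammalian codon-optimized EGFP coding sequence and an SV40 polyadenylation signal. The operator itself is not annotated in the feature table. The recorded purpose ("ZF1 Op -- GFP") implies that it acts as a response element for minP, presumably placed upstream of it, so that EGFP output depends on a cognate ZF1 zinc-finger protein with regulatory activity binding there. A synthetic poly(A) signal and an RNA polymerase II pause site from the human α2-globin gene lie ahead of the reporter region on the circular map. These are standard pGL4 elements that limit read-through transcription from the backbone and keep background low. The short SV40 large T and TcR matches are fragmentary backbone remnants, not functional genes.

The associated work concerns DNA sense-and-respond protein modules for mammalian cells, so the plasmid most likely serves as a fluorescent readout for zinc-finger-based DNA-binding components, although the record gives no further experimental detail.
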