Features (pLannotate 1.2.2; 13 found; start..end, strand, type, name):
     56..87      +  promoter       minP: minimal TATA-box promoter with low basal activity
    120..839     +  CDS            EGFP: the original enhanced GFP (Yang et al., 1996) mammalian codon-optimized
    883..1004    -  polyA_signal   SV40 poly(A) signal: SV40 polyadenylation signal
   1030..1161    -  CDS            LT_SV40 (fragment): Experimental evidence at protein level: Swiss-Prot protein existence level 1. Isoform 17kT antigen targets host RBL2 for degradation and promotes cell proliferation. Transactivates host cyclin A promoter through its J domain. From Simian virus 40 (SV40).
   1198..1555    +  promoter       SV40 promoter: SV40 enhancer and early promoter
   1586..2623    +  CDS            HygR: hygromycin B phosphotransferase confers resistance to hygromycin
   2647..2695    +  polyA_signal   poly(A) signal: synthetic polyadenylation signal
   2711..2842    +  CDS            TcR (fragment): tetracycline efflux protein; tet; confers resistance to tetracycline
   3022..3610    -  rep_origin     ori: high-copy-number ColE1/pMB1/pBR322/pUC origin of replication
   3810..4670    -  CDS            AmpR: β-lactamase confers resistance to ampicillin, carbenicillin, and related antibiotics
   4671..4712    -  promoter       AmpR promoter (fragment): bla
   4775..4823    +  polyA_signal   poly(A) signal: synthetic polyadenylation signal
   4837..4928    +  misc_feature   pause site: RNA polymerase II transcriptional pause signal from the human α2 globin gene
>Addgene plasmid #68739 | pGL4.26-SS-140 | depositor full sequence | sequence record 120978 | pGL4.26-SS-140 sequence 4928 bps
GGCCTAACTGGCCGGTACCTGAGCTCGCTAGCAGGAGGGGCTCAAGCTTAGACACTAGAGGGTATATAAT
GGAAGCTCGACTTCCAGCTTGGCAATCCGGTACTGTTGGTAAAGCCACCATGGTGAGCAAGGGCGAGGAG
CTGTTCACCGGGGTGGTGCCCATCCTGGTCGAGCTGGACGGCGACGTAAACGGCCACAAGTTCAGCGTGT
CCGGCGAGGGCGAGGGCGATGCCACCTACGGCAAGCTGACCCTGAAGTTCATCTGCACCACCGGCAAGCT
GCCCGTGCCCTGGCCCACCCTCGTGACCACCCTGACCTACGGCGTGCAGTGCTTCAGCCGCTACCCCGAC
CACATGAAGCAGCACGACTTCTTCAAGTCCGCCATGCCCGAAGGCTACGTCCAGGAGCGCACCATCTTCT
TCAAGGACGACGGCAACTACAAGACCCGCGCCGAGGTGAAGTTCGAGGGCGACACCCTGGTGAACCGCAT
CGAGCTGAAGGGCATCGACTTCAAGGAGGACGGCAACATCCTGGGGCACAAGCTGGAGTACAACTACAAC
AGCCACAACGTCTATATCATGGCCGACAAGCAGAAGAACGGCATCAAGGTGAACTTCAAGATCCGCCACA
ACATCGAGGACGGCAGCGTGCAGCTCGCCGACCACTACCAGCAGAACACCCCCATCGGCGACGGCCCCGT
GCTGCTGCCCGACAACCACTACCTGAGCACCCAGTCCGCCCTGAGCAAAGACCCCAACGAGAAGCGCGAT
CACATGGTCCTGCTGGAGTTCGTGACCGCCGCCGGGATCACTCTCGGCATGGACGAGCTGTACAAGTAAT
AATTCTAGAGTCGGGGCGGCCGGCCGCTTCGAGCAGACATGATAAGATACATTGATGAGTTTGGACAAAC
CACAACTAGAATGCAGTGAAAAAAATGCTTTATTTGTGAAATTTGTGATGCTATTGCTTTATTTGTAACC
ATTATAAGCTGCAATAAACAAGTTAACAACAACAATTGCATTCATTTTATGTTTCAGGTTCAGGGGGAGG
TGTGGGAGGTTTTTTAAAGCAAGTAAAACCTCTACAAATGTGGTAAAATCGATAAGGATCCGTTTGCGTA
TTGGGCGCTCTTCCGCTGATCTGCGCAGCACCATGGCCTGAAATAACCTCTGAAAGAGGAACTTGGTTAG
CTACCTTCTGAGGCGGAAAGAACCAGCTGTGGAATGTGTGTCAGTTAGGGTGTGGAAAGTCCCCAGGCTC
CCCAGCAGGCAGAAGTATGCAAAGCATGCATCTCAATTAGTCAGCAACCAGGTGTGGAAAGTCCCCAGGC
TCCCCAGCAGGCAGAAGTATGCAAAGCATGCATCTCAATTAGTCAGCAACCATAGTCCCGCCCCTAACTC
CGCCCATCCCGCCCCTAACTCCGCCCAGTTCCGCCCATTCTCCGCCCCATGGCTGACTAATTTTTTTTAT
TTATGCAGAGGCCGAGGCCGCCTCTGCCTCTGAGCTATTCCAGAAGTAGTGAGGAGGCTTTTTTGGAGGC
CTAGGCTTTTGCAAAAAGCTCGATTCTTCTGACACTAGCGCCACCATGAAGAAGCCCGAACTCACCGCTA
CCAGCGTTGAAAAATTTCTCATCGAGAAGTTCGACAGTGTGAGCGACCTGATGCAGTTGTCGGAGGGCGA
AGAGAGCCGAGCCTTCAGCTTCGATGTCGGCGGACGCGGCTATGTACTGCGGGTGAATAGCTGCGCTGAT
GGCTTCTACAAAGACCGCTACGTGTACCGCCACTTCGCCAGCGCTGCACTACCCATCCCCGAAGTGTTGG
ACATCGGCGAGTTCAGCGAGAGCCTGACATACTGCATCAGTAGACGCGCCCAAGGCGTTACTCTCCAAGA
CCTCCCCGAAACAGAGCTGCCTGCTGTGTTACAGCCTGTCGCCGAAGCTATGGATGCTATTGCCGCCGCC
GACCTCAGTCAAACCAGCGGCTTCGGCCCATTCGGGCCCCAAGGCATCGGCCAGTACACAACCTGGCGGG
ATTTCATTTGCGCCATTGCTGATCCCCATGTCTACCACTGGCAGACCGTGATGGACGACACCGTGTCCGC
CAGCGTAGCTCAAGCCCTGGACGAACTGATGCTGTGGGCCGAAGACTGTCCCGAGGTGCGCCACCTCGTC
CATGCCGACTTCGGCAGCAACAACGTCCTGACCGACAACGGCCGCATCACCGCCGTAATCGACTGGTCCG
AAGCTATGTTCGGGGACAGTCAGTACGAGGTGGCCAACATCTTCTTCTGGCGGCCCTGGCTGGCTTGCAT
GGAGCAGCAGACTCGCTACTTCGAGCGCCGGCATCCCGAGCTGGCCGGCAGCCCTCGTCTGCGAGCCTAC
ATGCTGCGCATCGGCCTGGATCAGCTCTACCAGAGCCTCGTGGACGGCAACTTCGACGATGCTGCCTGGG
CTCAAGGCCGCTGCGATGCCATCGTCCGCAGCGGGGCCGGCACCGTCGGTCGCACACAAATCGCTCGCCG
GAGCGCAGCCGTATGGACCGACGGCTGCGTCGAGGTGCTGGCCGACAGCGGCAACCGCCGGCCCAGTACA
CGACCGCGCGCTAAGGAGGTAGGTCGAGTTTAAACTCTAGAACCGGTCATGGCCGCAATAAAATATCTTT
ATTTTCATTACATCTGTGTGTTGGTTTTTTGTGTGTTCGAACTAGATGCTGTCGACCGATGCCCTTGAGA
GCCTTCAACCCAGTCAGCTCCTTCCGGTGGGCGCGGGGCATGACTATCGTCGCCGCACTTATGACTGTCT
TCTTTATCATGCAACTCGTAGGACAGGTGCCGGCAGCGCTCTTCCGCTTCCTCGCTCACTGACTCGCTGC
GCTCGGTCGTTCGGCTGCGGCGAGCGGTATCAGCTCACTCAAAGGCGGTAATACGGTTATCCACAGAATC
AGGGGATAACGCAGGAAAGAACATGTGAGCAAAAGGCCAGCAAAAGGCCAGGAACCGTAAAAAGGCCGCG
TTGCTGGCGTTTTTCCATAGGCTCCGCCCCCCTGACGAGCATCACAAAAATCGACGCTCAAGTCAGAGGT
GGCGAAACCCGACAGGACTATAAAGATACCAGGCGTTTCCCCCTGGAAGCTCCCTCGTGCGCTCTCCTGT
TCCGACCCTGCCGCTTACCGGATACCTGTCCGCCTTTCTCCCTTCGGGAAGCGTGGCGCTTTCTCATAGC
TCACGCTGTAGGTATCTCAGTTCGGTGTAGGTCGTTCGCTCCAAGCTGGGCTGTGTGCACGAACCCCCCG
TTCAGCCCGACCGCTGCGCCTTATCCGGTAACTATCGTCTTGAGTCCAACCCGGTAAGACACGACTTATC
GCCACTGGCAGCAGCCACTGGTAACAGGATTAGCAGAGCGAGGTATGTAGGCGGTGCTACAGAGTTCTTG
AAGTGGTGGCCTAACTACGGCTACACTAGAAGAACAGTATTTGGTATCTGCGCTCTGCTGAAGCCAGTTA
CCTTCGGAAAAAGAGTTGGTAGCTCTTGATCCGGCAAACAAACCACCGCTGGTAGCGGTGGTTTTTTTGT
TTGCAAGCAGCAGATTACGCGCAGAAAAAAAGGATCTCAAGAAGATCCTTTGATCTTTTCTACGGGGTCT
GACGCTCAGTGGAACGAAAACTCACGTTAAGGGATTTTGGTCATGAGATTATCAAAAAGGATCTTCACCT
AGATCCTTTTAAATTAAAAATGAAGTTTTAAATCAATCTAAAGTATATATGAGTAAACTTGGTCTGACAG
CGGCCGCAAATGCTAAACCACTGCAGTGGTTACCAGTGCTTGATCAGTGAGGCACCGATCTCAGCGATCT
GCCTATTTCGTTCGTCCATAGTGGCCTGACTCCCCGTCGTGTAGATCACTACGATTCGTGAGGGCTTACC
ATCAGGCCCCAGCGCAGCAATGATGCCGCGAGAGCCGCGTTCACCGGCCCCCGATTTGTCAGCAATGAAC
CAGCCAGCAGGGAGGGCCGAGCGAAGAAGTGGTCCTGCTACTTTGTCCGCCTCCATCCAGTCTATGAGCT
GCTGTCGTGATGCTAGAGTAAGAAGTTCGCCAGTGAGTAGTTTCCGAAGAGTTGTGGCCATTGCTACTGG
CATCGTGGTATCACGCTCGTCGTTCGGTATGGCTTCGTTCAACTCTGGTTCCCAGCGGTCAAGCCGGGTC
ACATGATCACCCATATTATGAAGAAATGCAGTCAGCTCCTTAGGGCCTCCGATCGTTGTCAGAAGTAAGT
TGGCCGCGGTGTTGTCGCTCATGGTAATGGCAGCACTACACAATTCTCTTACCGTCATGCCATCCGTAAG
ATGCTTTTCCGTGACCGGCGAGTACTCAACCAAGTCGTTTTGTGAGTAGTGTATACGGCGACCAAGCTGC
TCTTGCCCGGCGTCTATACGGGACAACACCGCGCCACATAGCAGTACTTTGAAAGTGCTCATCATCGGGA
ATCGTTCTTCGGGGCGGAAAGACTCAAGGATCTTGCCGCTATTGAGATCCAGTTCGATATAGCCCACTCT
TGCACCCAGTTGATCTTCAGCATCTTTTACTTTCACCAGCGTTTCGGGGTGTGCAAAAACAGGCAAGCAA
AATGCCGCAAAGAAGGGAATGAGTGCGACACGAAAATGTTGGATGCTCATACTCGTCCTTTTTCAATATT
ATTGAAGCATTTATCAGGGTTACTAGTACGTCTCTCAAGGATAAGTAAGTAATATTAAGGTACGGGAGGT
ATTGGACAGGCCGCAATAAAATATCTTTATTTTCATTACATCTGTGTGTTGGTTTTTTGTGTGAATCGAT
AGTACTAACATACGCTCTCCATCAAAACAAAACGAAACAAAACAAACTAGCAAAATAGGCTGTCCCCAGT
GCAAGTGCAGGTGCCAGAACATTTCTCT
