>Addgene plasmid #68739 | pGL4.26-SS-140 | addgene partial sequence | sequence record 124862 | EGFP-N 5'-CGTCGCCGTCCAGCTCGACCAG-3'
GCTCCTCGCCCTTGCTCACCATGGTGGCTTTACCAACAGTACCGGATTGCCAAGCTGGAAGTCGAGCTTC
CATTATATACCCTCTAGTGTCTAAGCTTGAGCCCCTCCTGCTAGCGAGCTCAGGTACCGGCCAGTTAGGC
CAGAGAAATGTTCTGGCACCTGCACTTGCACTGGGGACAGCCTATTTTGCTAGTTTGTTTTGTTTCGTTT
TGTTTTGATGGAGAGCGTATGTTAGTACTATCGATTCACACAAAAAACCAACACACAGATGTAATGAAAA
TAAAGATATTTTATTGCGGCCTGTCCAATACCTCCCGTACCTTAATATTACTTACTTATCCTTGAGAGAC
GTACTAGTAACCCTGATAAATGCTTCAATAATATTGAAAAAGGACGAGTATGAGCATCCAACATTTTCGT
GTCGCACTCATTCCCTTCTTTGCGGCATTTTGCTTGCCTGTTTTTGCACACCCCGAAACGCTGGTGAAAG
TAAAAGATGCTGAAGATCAACTGGGTGCAAGAGTGGGCTATATCGAACTGGATCTCAATAGCGGCAAGAT
CCTTGAGTCTTTCCGCCCCGAAGAACGATTCCCGATGATGAGCACTTTCAAAGTACTGCTATGTGGCGCG
GTGTTGTCCCGTATAGACGCCGGGCAAGAGCAGCTTGGTCGCCGTATACACTACTCACAAAACGACTTGG
TTGAGTACTCGCCGGTCACGGAAAAG
