>Addgene plasmid #68739 | pGL4.26-SS-140 | addgene partial sequence | sequence record 124863 | EBV-rev 5'-GTGGTTTGTCCAAACTCATC-3'
GCGGCCGGCCGCCCCGACTCTAGAATTATTACTTGTACAGCTCGTCCATGCCGAGAGTGATCCCGGCGGC
GGTCACGAACTCCAGCAGGACCATGTGATCGCGCTTCTCGTTGGGGTCTTTGCTCAGGGCGGACTGGGTG
CTCAGGTAGTGGTTGTCGGGCAGCAGCACGGGGCCGTCGCCGATGGGGGTGTTCTGCTGGTAGTGGTCGG
CGAGCTGCACGCTGCCGTCCTCGATGTTGTGGCGGATCTTGAAGTTCACCTTGATGCCGTTCTTCTGCTT
GTCGGCCATGATATAGACGTTGTGGCTGTTGTAGTTGTACTCCAGCTTGTGCCCCAGGATGTTGCCGTCC
TCCTTGAAGTCGATGCCCTTCAGCTCGATGCGGTTCACCAGGGTGTCGCCCTCGAACTTCACCTCGGCGC
GGGTCTTGTAGTTGCCGTCGTCCTTGAAGAAGATGGTGCGCTCCTGGACGTAGCCTTCGGGCATGGCGGA
CTTGAAGAAGTCGTGCTGCTTCATGTGGTCGGGGTAGCGGCTGAAGCACTGCACGCCGTAGGTCAGGGTG
GTCACGAGGGTGGGCCAGGGCACGGGCAGCTTGCCGGTGGTGCAGATGAACTTCAGGGTCAGCTTGCCGT
AGGTGGCATCGCCCTCGCCCTCGCCGGACACGCTGAACTTGTGGCCGTTTACGTCGCCGTCCAGCTCGAC
CAGGATGGGCACCACCCCGGTGAACAGCTCCTCGCCCTTGCTCACCATGGTGGCTTTACCAACAGTACCG
GATTGCCAAGCTGGAAGTCGAGCTTCCATTATATACCCTCTAGTGTCTAAGCTT
